>Addgene plasmid #226335 | Mito-mEosEM-E | addgene full sequence | sequence record 456241 | Addgene NGS Result
AAGCGGCAGGGTCGGAACAGGAGAGCGCACGAGGGAGCTTCCAGGGGGAAACGCCTGGTATCTTTATAGT
CCTGTCGGGTTTCGCCACCTCTGACTTGAGCGTCGATTTTTGTGATGCTCGTCAGGGGGGCGGAGCCTAT
GGAAAAACGCCAGCAACGCGGCCTTTTTACGGTTCCTGGCCTTTTGCTGGCCTTTTGCTCACATGTTCTT
TCCTGCGTTATCCCCTGATTCTGTGGATAACCGTATTACCGCCATGCATTAGTTATTAATAGTAATCAAT
TACGGGGTCATTAGTTCATAGCCCATATATGGAGTTCCGCGTTACATAACTTACGGTAAATGGCCCGCCT
GGCTGACCGCCCAACGACCCCCGCCCATTGACGTCAATAATGACGTATGTTCCCATAGTAACGCCAATAG
GGACTTTCCATTGACGTCAATGGGTGGAGTATTTACGGTAAACTGCCCACTTGGCAGTACATCAAGTGTA
TCATATGCCAAGTACGCCCCCTATTGACGTCAATGACGGTAAATGGCCCGCCTGGCATTATGCCCAGTAC
ATGACCTTATGGGACTTTCCTACTTGGCAGTACATCTACGTATTAGTCATCGCTATTACCATGGTGATGC
GGTTTTGGCAGTACATCAATGGGCGTGGATAGCGGTTTGACTCACGGGGATTTCCAAGTCTCCACCCCAT
TGACGTCAATGGGAGTTTGTTTTGGCACCAAAATCAACGGGACTTTCCAAAATGTCGTAACAACTCCGCC
CCATTGACGCAAATGGGCGGTAGGCGTGTACGGTGGGAGGTCTATATAAGCAGAGCTGGTTTAGTGAACC
GTCAGATCCGCTAGCATGTCCGTCCTGACGCCGCTGCTGCTGCGGGGCTTGACAGGCTCGGCCCGGCGGC
TCCCAGTGCCGCGCGCCAAGATCCATTCGTTGGGGGATCTGTCCGTCCTGACGCCGCTGCTGCTGCGGGG
CTTGACAGGCTCGGCCCGGCGGCTCCCAGTGCCGCGCGCCAAGATCCATTCGTTGGGGGATCCACCGGTC
ATGGTGAGTGCGATTAAGCCAGACATGAGGATCAAACTCCGTATGGAAGGCAACGTAAACGGGCACCACT
TTGTGATCGACGGAGAAGGTACAGGCAAGCCTTATGAGGGAAAACAGACCATGGATCTTGAAGTCAAAGA
GGGCGGACCTCTGCCTTTTGCCTTTGATATCCTGACCACTGCATTCGAATACGGCAACAGGGTATTCGTG
AAATATCCAGACAACATACAAGACTATTTTAAGCAGTCGTTTCCTAAGGGGTATTCGTGGGAACGAAGCA
TGACTTTCGAAGACGGGGGCATTTGCAATGCCAGAAACGACATAACAATGGAAGGGGACACTTTCTATAA
TAAAGTTCGATTTTATGGTACCAACTTTCCCGCCAATGGTCCAGTTATGCAGAAGAAGACGCTGAAATGG
GAGCCCTCCACTGAGAAAATGTATGTGCGTGATGGAGTGCTGACGGGTGATATTGAGATGGCTTTGTTGC
TTGAAGGAGGTGCCCATTACCGATGTGACTTCAGAACTACTTACAAAGCTAAGGAGAAGGGTGTCAAGTT
ACCAGGCGCCCACTTTGTGGACCACGCCATTGAGATTTTAAGCCATGACAAAGATTACAACAAGGTTAAG
CTGTATGAGCATGCTGTTGCTCATTCTGGATTGCCTGACAATGCCAGACGATAAAGCGGCCGCGACTCTA
GATCATAATCAGCCATACCACATTTGTAGAGGTTTTACTTGCTTTAAAAAACCTCCCACACCTCCCCCTG
AACCTGAAACATAAAATGAATGCAATTGTTGTTGTTAACTTGTTTATTGCAGCTTATAATGGTTACAAAT
AAAGCAATAGCATCACAAATTTCACAAATAAAGCATTTTTTTCACTGCATTCTAGTTGTGGTTTGTCCAA
ACTCATCAATGTATCTTAAGGCGTAAATTGTAAGCGTTAATATTTTGTTAAAATTCGCGTTAAATTTTTG
TTAAATCAGCTCATTTTTTAACCAATAGGCCGAAATCGGCAAAATCCCTTATAAATCAAAAGAATAGACC
GAGATAGGGT
[37 nt withheld, positions 2111-2147]
AAAGAACGTGGACTCCAACGTCAAAGG
[49 nt withheld, positions 2175-2223]
T
[91 nt withheld, positions 2225-2315]
G
[124 nt withheld, positions 2317-2440]
CAGGTGGCACTTTTCGGGGAAATGTGCGCGGAACCCCTATTTGTTTATTTTTCTAAATACATTCAAATAT
GTATCCGCTCATGAGACAATAACCCTGATAAATGCTTCAATAATATTGAAAAAGGAAGAGTCCTGAGGCG
GAAAGAACCAGCTGTGGAATGTGTGTCAGTTAGGGTGTGGAAAGTCCCCAGGCTCCCCAGCAGGCAGAAG
TATGCAAAGCATGCATCTCAATTAGTCAGCAACCAGGTGTGGAAAGTCCCCAGGCTCCCCAGCAGGCAGA
AGTATGCAAAGCATGCATCTCAATTAGTCAGCAACCATAGTCCCGCCCCTAACTCCGCCCATCCCGCCCC
TAACTCCGCCCAGTTCCGCCCATTCTCCGCCCCATGGCTGACTAATTTTTTTTATTTATGCAGAGGCCGA
GGCCGCCTCGGCCTCTGAGCTATTCCAGAAGTAGTGAGGAGGCTTTTTTGGAGGCCTAGGCTTTTGCAAA
GATCGATCAAGAGACAGGATGAGGATCGTTTCGCATGATTGAACAAGATGGATTGCACGCAGGTTCTCCG
GCCGCTTGGGTGGAGAGGCTATTCGGCTATGACTGGGCACAACAGACAATCGGCTGCTCTGATGCCGCCG
TGTTCCGGCTGTCAGCGCAGGGGCGCCCGGTTCTTTTTGTCAAGACCGACCTGTCCGGTGCCCTGAATGA
ACTGCAAGACGAGGCAGCGCGGCTATCGTGGCTGGCCACGACGGGCGTTCCTTGCGCAGCTGTGCTCGAC
GTTGTCACTGAAGCGGGAAGGGACTGGCTGCTATTGGGCGAAGTGCCGGGGCAGGATCTCCTGTCATCTC
ACCTTGCTCCTGCCGAGAAAGTATCCATCATGGCTGATGCAATGCGGCGGCTGCATACGCTTGATCCGGC
TACCTGCCCATTCGACCACCAAGCGAAACATCGCATCGAGCGAGCACGTACTCGGATGGAAGCCGGTCTT
GTCGATCAGGATGATCTGGACGAAGAGCATCAGGGGCTCGCGCCAGCCGAACTGTTCGCCAGGCTCAAGG
CGAGCATGCCCGACGGCGAGGATCTCGTCGTGACCCATGGCGATGCCTGCTTGCCGAATATCATGGTGGA
AAATGGCCGCTTTTCTGGATTCATCGACTGTGGCCGGCTGGGTGTGGCGGACCGCTATCAGGACATAGCG
TTGGCTACCCGTGATATTGCTGAAGAGCTTGGCGGCGAATGGGCTGACCGCTTCCTCGTGCTTTACGGTA
TCGCCGCTCCCGATTCGCAGCGCATCGCCTTCTATCGCCTTCTTGACGAGTTCTTCTGAGCGGGACTCTG
GGGTTCGAAATGACCGACCAAGCGACGCCCAACCTGCCATCACGAGATTTCGATTCCACCGCCGCCTTCT
ATGAAAGGTTGGGCTTCGGAATCGTTTTCCGGGACGCCGGCTGGATGATCCTCCAGCGCGGGGATCTCAT
GCTGGAGTTCTTCGCCCACCCTAGGGGGAGGCTAACTGAAACACGGAAGGAGACAATACCGGAAGGAACC
CGCGCTATGACGGCAATAAAAAGACAGAATAAAACGCACGGTGTTGGGTCGTTTGTTCATAAACGCGGGG
TTCGGTCCCAGGGCTGGCACTCTGTCGATACCCCACCGAGACCCCATTGGGGCCAATACGCCCGCGTTTC
TTCCTTTTCCCCACCCCACCCCCCAAGTTCGGGTGAAGGCCCAGGGCTCGCAGCCAACGTCGGGGCGGCA
GGCCCTGCCATAGCCTCAGGTTACTCATATATACTTTAGATTGATTTAAAACTTCATTTTTAATTTAAAA
GGATCTAGGTGAAGATCCTTTTTGATAATCTCATGACCAAAATCCCTTAACGTGAGTTTTCGTTCCACTG
AGCGTCAGACCCCGTAGAAAAGATCAAAGGATCTTCTTGAGATCCTTTTTTTCTGCGCGTAATCTGCTGC
TTGCAAACAAAAAAACCACCGCTACCAGCGGTGGTTTGTTTGCCGGATCAAGAGCTACCAACTCTTTTTC
CGAAGGTAACTGGCTTCAGCAGAGCGCAGATACCAAATACTGTTCTTCTAGTGTAGCCGTAGTTAGGCCA
CCACTTCAAGAACTCTGTAGCACCGCCTACATACCTCGCTCTGCTAATCCTGTTACCAGTGGCTGCTGCC
AGTGGCGATAAGTCGTGTCTTACCGGGTTGGACTCAAGACGATAGTTACCGGATAAGGCGCAGCGGTCGG
GCTGAACGGGGGGTTCGTGCACACAGCCCAGCTTGGAGCGAACGACCTACACCGAACTGAGATACCTACA
GCGTGAGCTATGAGAAAGCGCCACGCTTCCCGAAGGGAGAAAGGCGGACAGGTATCCGGT
Features (pLannotate 1.2.2; 15 found; start..end, strand, type, name):
    320..623     +  enhancer       CMV enhancer: human cytomegalovirus immediate early enhancer
    624..827     +  promoter       CMV promoter: human cytomegalovirus (CMV) immediate early promoter
    856..930     +  CDS            COX8 presequence: mitochondrial presequence of human cytochrome c oxidase subunit VIII (Rizutto et al., 1989)
    950..1023    +  CDS            COX8 presequence (fragment): mitochondrial presequence of human cytochrome c oxidase subunit VIII (Rizutto et al., 1989)
   1051..1734    +  CDS            mEos4b: fixation-resistant truly monomeric green-to-red photoswitchable fluorescent protein (Paez-Segala et al., 2015) derived from mEos2
   1751..1834    +  CDS            large T antigen (fragment): large T antigen from SV40 (simian virus 40)
   1857..1978    +  polyA_signal   SV40 poly(A) signal: SV40 polyadenylation signal
   2012..2440    -  rep_origin     f1 ori (sequence partly withheld): f1 bacteriophage origin of replication; arrow indicates direction of (+) strand synthesis
   2467..2571    +  promoter       AmpR promoter: bla
   2573..2930    +  promoter       SV40 promoter: SV40 enhancer and early promoter
   2965..3759    +  CDS            NeoR/KanR: aminoglycoside phosphotransferase from Tn5; aph(3')-II (or nptII); confers resistance to neomycin, kanamycin, and G418 (Geneticin®)
   3780..3932    +  CDS            ble (fragment): BLE_KLEPN - Experimental evidence at protein level: Swiss-Prot protein existence level 1. Binding protein with a strong affinity to the bleomycin family of antibiotics. Binds to CL990; an antimitotic-antibiotic compound. From Klebsiella pneumoniae.
   3991..4038    +  polyA_signal   HSV TK poly(A) signal: herpes simplex virus thymidine kinase polyadenylation signal (Cole and Stacy, 1985)
   4129..4145    -  polyA_signal   bGH poly(A) signal (fragment): bovine growth hormone polyadenylation signal
   4367..145     +  rep_origin     ori (across the origin): high-copy-number ColE1/pMB1/pBR322/pUC origin of replication
