[The description below was written by a language model from this plasmid's Addgene catalogue record and pLannotate feature annotations shown in this document.]
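Description:
Mito-mEosEM-E is a mammalian expression plasmid of about 4.8 kb built on the pEGFP-N1 backbone, designed to label mitochondria with the fluorescent protein mEosEM-E. It is propagated in E. coli through a high-copy ColE1/pUC-type origin and also carries an f1 phage origin. A single Tn5 aminoglycoside phosphotransferase gene (NeoR/KanR) serves both hosts. A bacterial bla-type promoter drives it for kanamycin selection, and the SV40 enhancer/early promoter, paired with the HSV TK polyadenylation signal, drives it for G418 selection of transfected mammalian cells.

The expression cassette uses the human CMV immediate-early enhancer and promoter. The insert is a 186 bp segment from human COX8A, cloned between NheI and BamHI sites that both remain intact. The annotation resolves it into one complete COX8 mitochondrial presequence followed by a second, nearly full-length copy, which suggests a tandem targeting signal. This leader is fused at its C terminus to the fluorescent protein. The automated annotation labels that reading frame as mEos4b, a fixation-resistant monomeric green-to-red photoconvertible protein, which probably reflects the closest match in the annotation database to mEosEM-E rather than its actual identity. The transcript ends at the SV40 poly(A) signal. The short large T antigen, ble and bGH poly(A) fragments also listed appear to be incidental matches within backbone sequence rather than functional parts.

The presequence directs import of the fusion into the mitochondrial matrix, so the plasmid acts as a mitochondrial marker. The associated publication concerns improved fluorescent proteins for dual-colour post-embedding correlative light and electron microscopy, which indicates its intended use.
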