Addgene plasmid #226335: Mito-mEosEM-E
Depositing lab: Pingyong Xu. Publication: Improved Fluorescent Proteins for Dual-Colour Post-Embedding CLEM. Peng D, Li N, He W, Drasbek KR, Xu T, Zhang M, Xu P. Cells. 2022 Mar 23;11(7):1077. doi: 10.3390/cells11071077. PubMed 35406640.
Backbone
  Vector backbone: pEGFP-N1
  Vector type: Mammalian Expression
  Selectable markers: Neomycin (select with G418)
Growth in bacteria
  Bacterial resistance: Kanamycin, 50 μg/mL
  Growth temperature: 37°C
  Growth strain: DH5alpha
  Copy number: Unknown
Gene/Insert
  Gene/Insert name: COX8A (alt name: Cytochrome C oxidase, subunit 8-2)
  Species: H. sapiens (human)
  Insert size (bp): 186
  Entrez Gene: COX8A (a.k.a. COX, COX8, COX8-2, COX8L, MC4DN15, VIII, VIII-L)
  Promoter: CMV
  Tag / fusion protein: mEosEM-E (C terminal on insert)
  Cloning method: Restriction Enzyme; 5′ cloning site NheI (not destroyed); 3′ cloning site BamHI (not destroyed)
  Sequencing primers: 5′ CMV Forward; 3′ SV40pA-R
Terms and licenses: Academic/Nonprofit Terms; Industry Terms: Not Available to Industry
How to cite: Mito-mEosEM-E was a gift from Pingyong Xu (Addgene plasmid # 226335 ; http://n2t.net/addgene:226335 ; RRID:Addgene_226335)
